>Addgene plasmid #207678 | qTAG-N-Blast-mScarlet | addgene full sequence | sequence record 413743 | Addgene NGS Result
TCGCGCGTTTCGGTGATGACGGTGAAAACCTCTGACACATGCAGCTCCCGGAGACGGTCACAGCTTGTCT
GTAAGCGGATGCCGGGAGCAGACAAGCCCGTCAGGGCGCGTCAGCGGGTGTTGGCGGGTGTCGGGGCTGG
CTTAACTATGCGGCATCAGAGCAGATTGTACTGAGAGTGCACCATATGCGGTGTGAAATACCGCACAGAT
GCGTAAGGAGAAAATACCGCATCAGGCGCCATTCGCCATTCAGGCTGCGCAACTGTTGGGAAGGGCGATC
GGTGCGGGCCTCTTCGCTATTACGCCAGCTGGCGAAAGGGGGATGTGCTGCAAGGCGATTAAGTTGGGTA
ACGCCAGGGTTTTCCCAGTCACGACGTTGTAAAACGACGGCCAGTGAATTCGGCAAGAGCAAGACCGGTA
GCTACCGTTCGTATAGCATACATTATACGAAGTTATCTGCTAGCATGGCCAAGCCTTTGTCTCAAGAAGA
ATCCACCCTCATTGAAAGAGCAACGGCTACAATCAACAGCATCCCCATCTCTGAAGACTACAGCGTCGCC
AGCGCAGCTCTCTCTAGCGACGGCCGCATCTTCACTGGTGTCAATGTATATCATTTTACTGGGGGACCTT
GTGCAGAACTCGTGGTGCTGGGCACTGCTGCTGCTGCGGCAGCTGGCAACCTGACTTGTATCGTCGCGAT
CGGAAATGAGAACAGGGGCATCTTGAGCCCCTGCGGACGGTGCCGACAGGTGCTTCTCGATCTGCATCCT
GGGATCAAAGCCATAGTGAAGGACAGTGATGGACAGCCGACGGCAGTTGGGATTCGTGAATTGCTGCCCT
CTGGTTATGTGTGGGAGGGCGGATCCGGAGCTACTAACTTCAGCCTGCTGAAGCAGGCCGGAGACGTGGA
GGAGAACCCTGGACCTTCTAGAATAACTTCGTATAGCATACATTATACGAACGGTAGCACGCGTGGAGGT
GGCGGTTCCGGCAAGCCCATCCCCAACCCCCTGCTGGGCCTGGACAGCACCGGAGGTGGCGGATCAATGG
TGAGCAAGGGCGAGGCAGTGATCAAGGAGTTCATGCGGTTCAAGGTGCACATGGAGGGCTCCATGAACGG
CCACGAGTTCGAGATCGAGGGCGAGGGCGAGGGCCGCCCCTACGAGGGCACCCAGACCGCCAAGCTGAAG
GTGACCAAGGGTGGCCCCCTGCCCTTCTCCTGGGACATCCTGTCCCCTCAGTTCATGTACGGCTCCAGGG
CCTTCACCAAGCACCCCGCCGACATCCCCGACTACTATAAGCAGTCCTTCCCCGAGGGCTTCAAGTGGGA
GCGCGTGATGAACTTCGAGGACGGCGGCGCCGTGACCGTGACCCAGGACACCTCCCTGGAGGACGGCACC
CTGATCTACAAGGTGAAGCTCCGCGGCACCAACTTCCCTCCTGACGGCCCCGTAATGCAGAAGAAGACAA
TGGGCTGGGAAGCGTCCACCGAGCGGTTGTACCCCGAGGACGGCGTGCTGAAGGGCGACATTAAGATGGC
CCTGCGCCTGAAGGACGGCGGCCGCTACCTGGCGGACTTCAAGACCACCTACAAGGCCAAGAAGCCCGTG
CAGATGCCCGGCGCCTACAACGTCGACCGCAAGTTGGACATCACCTCCCACAACGAGGACTACACCGTGG
TGGAACAGTACGAACGCTCCGAGGGCCGCCACTCCACCGGCGGCATGGACGAGCTGTACAAGGGTGGAGG
CGGATCTCTCGAGGGAGGAAGCGGAGGATCTGGCGGTACCAAGCTTGGCGTAATCATGGTCATAGCTGTT
TCCTGTGTGAAATTGTTATCCGCTCACAATTCCACACAACATACGAGCCGGAAGCATAAAGTGTAAAGCC
TGGGGTGCCTAATGAGTGAGCTAACTCACATTAATTGCGTTGCGCTCACTGCCCGCTTTCCAGTCGGGAA
ACCTGTCGTGCCAGCTGCATTAATGAATCGGCCAACGCGCGGGGAGAGGCGGTTTGCGTATTGGGCGCTC
TTCCGCTTCCTCGCTCACTGACTCGCTGCGCTCGGTCGTTCGGCTGCGGCGAGCGGTATCAGCTCACTCA
AAGGCGGTAATACGGTTATCCACAGAATCAGGGGATAACGCAGGAAAGAACATGTGAGCAAAAGGCCAGC
AAAAGGCCAGGAACCGTAAAAAGGCCGCGTTGCTGGCGTTTTTCCATAGGCTCCGCCCCCCTGACGAGCA
TCACAAAAATCGACGCTCAAGTCAGAGGTGGCGAAACCCGACAGGACTATAAAGATACCAGGCGTTTCCC
CCTGGAAGCTCCCTCGTGCGCTCTCCTGTTCCGACCCTGCCGCTTACCGGATACCTGTCCGCCTTTCTCC
CTTCGGGAAGCGTGGCGCTTTCTCATAGCTCACGCTGTAGGTATCTCAGTTCGGTGTAGGTCGTTCGCTC
CAAGCTGGGCTGTGTGCACGAACCCCCCGTTCAGCCCGACCGCTGCGCCTTATCCGGTAACTATCGTCTT
GAGTCCAACCCGGTAAGACACGACTTATCGCCACTGGCAGCAGCCACTGGTAACAGGATTAGCAGAGCGA
GGTATGTAGGCGGTGCTACAGAGTTCTTGAAGTGGTGGCCTAACTACGGCTACACTAGAAGAACAGTATT
TGGTATCTGCGCTCTGCTGAAGCCAGTTACCTTCGGAAAAAGAGTTGGTAGCTCTTGATCCGGCAAACAA
ACCACCGCTGGTAGCGGTGGTTTTTTTGTTTGCAAGCAGCAGATTACGCGCAGAAAAAAAGGATCTCAAG
AAGATCCTTTGATCTTTTCTACGGGGTCTGACGCTCAGTGGAACGAAAACTCACGTTAAGGGATTTTGGT
CATGAGATTATCAAAAAGGATCTTCACCTAGATCCTTTTAAATTAAAAATGAAGTTTTAAATCAATCTAA
AGTATATATGAGTAAACTTGGTCTGACAGTTACCAATGCTTAATCAGTGAGGCACCTATCTCAGCGATCT
GTCTATTTCGTTCATCCATAGTTGCCTGACTCCCCGTCGTGTAGATAACTACGATACGGGAGGGCTTACC
ATCTGGCCCCAGTGCTGCAATGATACCGCGAGACCCACGCTCACCGGCTCCAGATTTATCAGCAATAAAC
CAGCCAGCCGGAAGGGCCGAGCGCAGAAGTGGTCCTGCAACTTTATCCGCCTCCATCCAGTCTATTAATT
GTTGCCGGGAAGCTAGAGTAAGTAGTTCGCCAGTTAATAGTTTGCGCAACGTTGTTGCCATTGCTACAGG
CATCGTGGTGTCACGCTCGTCGTTTGGTATGGCTTCATTCAGCTCCGGTTCCCAACGATCAAGGCGAGTT
ACATGATCCCCCATGTTGTGCAAAAAAGCGGTTAGCTCCTTCGGTCCTCCGATCGTTGTCAGAAGTAAGT
TGGCCGCAGTGTTATCACTCATGGTTATGGCAGCACTGCATAATTCTCTTACTGTCATGCCATCCGTAAG
ATGCTTTTCTGTGACTGGTGAGTACTCAACCAAGTCATTCTGAGAATAGTGTATGCGGCGACCGAGTTGC
TCTTGCCCGGCGTCAATACGGGATAATACCGCGCCACATAGCAGAACTTTAAAAGTGCTCATCATTGGAA
AACGTTCTTCGGGGCGAAAACTCTCAAGGATCTTACCGCTGTTGAGATCCAGTTCGATGTAACCCACTCG
TGCACCCAACTGATCTTCAGCATCTTTTACTTTCACCAGCGTTTCTGGGTGAGCAAAAACAGGAAGGCAA
AATGCCGCAAAAAAGGGAATAAGGGCGACACGGAAATGTTGAATACTCATACTCTTCCTTTTTCAATATT
ATTGAAGCATTTATCAGGGTTATTGTCTCATGAGCGGATACATATTTGAATGTATTTAGAAAAATAAACA
AATAGGGGTTCCGCGCACATTTCCCCGAAAAGTGCCACCTGACGTCTAAGAAACCATTATTATCATGACA
TTAACCTATAAAAATAGGCGTATCACGAGGCCCTTTCGTC
Features (pLannotate 1.2.2; 14 found; start..end, strand, type, name):
    137..236     +  misc_feature   bom (fragment): basis of mobility region from pBR322
    242..399     -  CDS            lacZα (fragment): LacZα fragment of β-galactosidase; lacZ fragment
    423..456     +  protein_bind   lox71: Left element (LE) mutant of loxP (Araki et al., 2010). Cre-mediated recombination occurs in the 8-bp core sequence (GCATACAT). Cre recombinase
    465..860     +  CDS            BSD: blasticidin S deaminase; Aspergillus terreus BSD; confers resistance to blasticidin
    933..966     +  protein_bind   lox66: Right element (RE) mutant of loxP (Araki et al., 2010). Cre-mediated recombination occurs in the 8-bp core sequence (GCATACAT). Cre recombinase
   1047..1742    +  CDS            mScarlet: mScarlet is a basic (constitutively fluorescent) red fluorescent protein published in 2016, derived from synthetic construct. It has moderate acid sensitivity.
   1833..1849    -  protein_bind   lac operator: The lac repressor binds to the lac operator to inhibit transcription in E. coli. This inhibition can be relieved by adding lactose or isopropyl-β-D-thiogalactopyranoside (IPTG). lac repressor encoded by lacI
   1857..1887    -  promoter       lac promoter: promoter for the E. coli lac operon
   1902..1923    -  protein_bind   CAP binding site: CAP binding activates transcription in the presence of cAMP. E. coli catabolite activator protein
   1936..2028    -  CDS            lacI (fragment): lac repressor; lacI; The lac repressor binds to the lac operator to inhibit transcription in E. coli. This inhibition can be relieved by adding lactose or isopropyl-β-D-thiogalactopyranoside (IPTG).
   2211..2799    -  rep_origin     ori: high-copy-number ColE1/pMB1/pBR322/pUC origin of replication
   2970..3830    -  CDS            AmpR: β-lactamase; bla; confers resistance to ampicillin, carbenicillin, and related antibiotics
   3831..3935    -  promoter       AmpR promoter: bla
   4030..35      +  CDS            rop (fragment) (across the origin): Rop protein, which maintains plasmids at low copy number; rop
