[The description below was written by a language model from this plasmid's Addgene catalogue record and pLannotate feature annotations shown in this document.]
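Description:
qTAG-N-Blast-mScarlet is an empty donor backbone from the qTAG series of CRISPR-based endogenous tagging plasmids, built on pUC19 and totalling about 4 kb. It is propagated in E. coli as a high-copy plasmid through the ColE1/pUC origin and selected with ampicillin via the β-lactamase gene and its native promoter. Remnants of the pUC19 cloning region (lacZα fragment, lac promoter, lac operator and CAP binding site) flank the cassette, along with small annotated fragments of bom, rop and lacI that are backbone residue rather than functional parts.

The payload is a promoterless tagging cassette intended for insertion at the N-terminus of a target gene. It comprises the blasticidin S deaminase (BSD) coding sequence followed by the red fluorescent protein mScarlet. The record describes the two as joined by a 2A peptide, although the 2A element itself is not annotated in the feature table. No mammalian promoter is annotated, which fits a design in which expression depends on in-frame integration at the endogenous locus, so that blasticidin resistance reports correct knock-in while the 2A separates the resistance protein from the mScarlet-tagged target. BSD is bracketed by lox71 and lox66, mutant loxP sites in the same orientation, which would in principle allow Cre-mediated excision of the selection marker after clones are isolated, leaving the fluorescent tag in place.

No gene insert is present. Users are expected to clone locus-specific homology arms on either side of the cassette, then co-deliver the donor with Cas9 and a guide RNA for homology-directed repair in mammalian cells. The record does not state the cloning sites for the arms.
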