Addgene plasmid #207678: qTAG-N-Blast-mScarlet
Purpose: (Empty Backbone) Empty N-terminus donor cassette. Integrate homology arms to target the N-terminus insertion of a Blast-2A-mScarlet cassette
Depositing lab: Laurence Pelletier. Depositing organization: Sinai Health System. Publication: qTAG: an adaptable plasmid scaffold for CRISPR-based endogenous tagging. Philip R, Sharma A, Matellan L, Erpf AC, Hsu WH, Tkach JM, Wyatt HDM, Pelletier L. EMBO J. 2024 Dec 12. doi: 10.1038/s44318-024-00337-5. PubMed 39668248.
Backbone
  Vector backbone: pUC19
  Backbone manufacturer: Invitrogen
  Backbone size (bp): 2686
  Vector type: Mammalian Expression, CRISPR ; Donor Cassette
  Selectable markers: Blasticidin
Growth in bacteria
  Bacterial resistance: Ampicillin, 100 μg/mL
  Growth temperature: 37°C
  Growth strain: DH5alpha
  Copy number: High Copy
Gene/Insert
  Gene/Insert name: None
Terms and licenses: Academic/Nonprofit Terms; Industry Terms: Not Available to Industry
Depositor comments: Please visit https://www.biorxiv.org/content/10.1101/2023.11.01.565029v3 for bioRxiv preprint.
How to cite: qTAG-N-Blast-mScarlet was a gift from Laurence Pelletier (Addgene plasmid # 207678 ; http://n2t.net/addgene:207678 ; RRID:Addgene_207678)
